Addgene plasmid #216915: pST39-Mega'-deltaNT
Purpose: Mega' with knockout of GvpN and GvpT
Depositing lab: George Lu. Depositing organization: Rice University. Publication: Elucidating the assembly of gas vesicles by systematic protein-protein interaction analysis. Iburg M, Anderson AP, Wong VT, Anton ED, He A, Lu GJ. EMBO J. 2024 Oct;43(19):4156-4172. doi: 10.1038/s44318-024-00178-2. Epub 2024 Sep 3. PubMed 39227754.
Backbone
  Vector backbone: pST39
  Vector type: Bacterial Expression
Growth in bacteria
  Bacterial resistance: Ampicillin, 100 μg/mL
  Growth temperature: 30°C
  Growth strain: DH5alpha
  Copy number: Low Copy
Gene/Insert
  Gene/Insert name: Mega' with knockout of GvpN and GvpT
  Species: Synthetic; Priestia megaterium
  Cloning method: Gibson Cloning
Terms and licenses: Academic/Nonprofit Terms; Industry Terms: Not Available to Industry
Depositor comments: Please visit https://www.biorxiv.org/content/10.1101/2023.07.23.550228v1 for bioRxiv preprint.
How to cite: pST39-Mega'-deltaNT was a gift from George Lu (Addgene plasmid # 216915 ; http://n2t.net/addgene:216915 ; RRID:Addgene_216915)
