[The description below was written by a language model from this plasmid's Addgene catalogue record and pLannotate feature annotations shown in this document.]
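Description:
pST39-Mega'-deltaNT is a bacterial expression plasmid built on the pST39 backbone, a T7-driven polycistronic vector for E. coli. It carries a variant of the Priestia (Bacillus) megaterium gas vesicle gene cluster called Mega', from which GvpN and GvpT have been knocked out. The sequenced record is about 6.9 kb. Propagation relies on a ColE1/pMB1-type origin accompanied by the rop gene and the pBR322 bom region. This is consistent with the catalogue listing of low copy number, since Rop restrains replication from this origin. Selection is by ampicillin through a TEM beta-lactamase (bla) expressed from its own promoter and followed by an fd terminator.

The payload lies between a T7 promoter and a T7 terminator, so the gas vesicle genes are transcribed as one unit by T7 RNA polymerase in a suitable expression host. The automated annotation identifies only three of the cluster's reading frames: gvpB, the GvpA-type major structural shell protein, plus gvpS and gvpJ. Long stretches of the insert are left unlabelled. These presumably hold the remaining Mega' genes, but the record does not list them, nor does it say how the two knockouts were made. Several short partial hits (RSF ori, mbeC, a rice ADH 5'-UTR fragment, ydeC and a SET1 tag fragment) are most likely incidental matches or backbone remnants rather than designed functional parts.

The insert was assembled by Gibson cloning. The associated study examined gas vesicle assembly through systematic protein-protein interaction analysis, so this construct fits use as a deletion variant for testing how loss of GvpN and GvpT affects gas vesicle formation in a heterologous bacterial host.
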