Features (pLannotate 1.2.2; 16 found; start..end, strand, type, name):
     48..181     +  rep_origin     RSF ori (fragment): Plasmids containing the RSF 1030 origin of replication can be propagated in E. coli cells that contain additional plasmids with compatible origins.
    186..325     -  misc_feature   bom: basis of mobility region from pBR322
    427..618     -  CDS            rop: Rop protein, which maintains plasmids at low copy number; rop
    658..768     +  CDS            mbeC (fragment): MBEC_ECOLX - Experimental evidence at protein level: Swiss-Prot protein existence level 1. Required for efficient mobilization of ColE1 plasmid and is thus essential to promote the specific transfer of the plasmid during conjugation. Probably functions by inducing DNA bending, helping the MbeA relaxase to melt the DNA around the nic site and cleave the phosphodiester bond. Binds specifically double-stranded DNA (dsDNA) containing the ColE1 oriT but does not recognize the inverted repeat (IR). From Escherichia coli.
    855..873     +  promoter       T7 promoter: promoter for bacteriophage T7 RNA polymerase
   1121..1384    +  CDS            gvpB: GVPB_BACME - Protein inferred from homology: Swiss-Prot protein existence level 3. Gas vesicles are small, hollow, gas filled protein structures that are found in several microbial planktonic microorganisms. They allow the positioning of the organism at the favorable depth for growth. GvpA type proteins form the essential core of the structure. From Bacillus megaterium.
   2962..2978    +  5'UTR          OsADH 5'-UTR (fragment): translational enhancer from the 5'-UTR of the Oryza sativa alcohol dehydrogenase gene (Sugio et al., 2008)
   3619..3903    +  CDS            gvpS: GVPS_BACME - Protein inferred from homology: Swiss-Prot protein existence level 3. Gas vesicles are small, hollow, gas filled protein structures that are found in several microbial planktonic microorganisms. They allow the positioning of the organism at the favorable depth for growth (By similarity). From Bacillus megaterium.
   4166..4465    +  CDS            gvpJ: GVPJ_BACME - Protein inferred from homology: Swiss-Prot protein existence level 3. Gas vesicles are small, hollow, gas filled protein structures that are found in several microbial planktonic microorganisms. They allow the positioning of the organism at the favorable depth for growth. This protein could be important for the shape determination of the gas vesicle. From Bacillus megaterium.
   4980..5099    -  CDS            ydeC (fragment): YDEC_BACSU - Protein predicted: Swiss-Prot protein existence level 4. From Bacillus subtilis (strain 168).
   5132..5181    +  CDS            SET1 (fragment): solubility-enhancement tag derived from T7 phage gene 10B
   5189..5234    +  terminator     T7 terminator: transcription terminator for bacteriophage T7 RNA polymerase
   5302..5393    +  promoter       AmpR promoter: bla
   5394..6251    +  CDS            bla: BLAT_ECOLX - Experimental evidence at protein level: Swiss-Prot protein existence level 1. TEM-type are the most prevalent beta-lactamases in enterobacteria; they hydrolyze the beta-lactam bond in susceptible beta-lactam antibiotics, thus conferring resistance to penicillins and cephalosporins. TEM-3 and TEM-4 are capable of hydrolyzing cefotaxime and ceftazidime. TEM-5 is capable of hydrolyzing ceftazidime. TEM-6 is capable of hydrolyzing ceftazidime and aztreonam. TEM-8/CAZ-2, TEM- 16/CAZ-7 and TEM-24/CAZ-6 are markedly active against ceftazidime. IRT- 4 shows resistance to beta-lactamase in
   6258..6297    +  terminator     fd terminator: central terminator from bacteriophage fd (Otsuka and Kunisawa, 1982)
   6328..6916    +  rep_origin     ori: high-copy-number ColE1/pMB1/pBR322/pUC origin of replication
>Addgene plasmid #216915 | pST39-Mega'-deltaNT | addgene full sequence | sequence record 445907 | Addgene NGS Result
AACGCCAGCAACGCGGCCTTTTTACGGTTCCTGGCCTTTTGCTGGCCTTTTGCTCACATGTTCTTTCCTG
CGTTATCCCCTGATTCTGTGGATAACCGTATTACCGCCTTTGAGTGAGCTGATACCGCTCGCCGCAGCCG
AACGACCGAGCGCAGCGAGTCAGTGAGCGAGGAAGCGGAAGAGCGCCTGATGCGGTATTTTCTCCTTACG
CATCTGTGCGGTATTTCACACCGCAATGGTGCACTCTCAGTACAATCTGCTCTGATGCCGCATAGTTAAG
CCAGTATACACTCCGCTATCGCTACGTGACTGGGTCATGGCTGCGCCCCGACACCCGCCAACACCCGCTG
ACGCGCCCTGACGGGCTTGTCTGCTCCCGGCATCCGCTTACAGACAAGCTGTGACCGTCTCCGGGAGCTG
CATGTGTCAGAGGTTTTCACCGTCATCACCGAAACGCGCGAGGCAGCTGCGGTAAAGCTCATCAGCGTGG
TCGTGAAGCGATTCACAGATGTCTGCCTGTTCATCCGCGTCCAGCTCGTTGAGTTTCTCCAGAAGCGTTA
ATGTCTGGCTTCTGATAAAGCGGGCCATGTTAAGGGCGGTTTTTTCCTGTTTGGTCACTGATGCCTCCGT
GTAAGGGGGATTTCTGTTCATGGGGTAATGATACCGATGAAACGAGAGAGGATGCTCACGATACGGGTTA
CTGATGATGAACATGCCCGGTTACTGGAACGTTGTGAGGGTAAACAACTGGCGGTATGGATGCGGCGGGA
CCAGAGAAAAATCACTCAGGGTCAATGCCAGCGCTTCGTTAATACAGATGTAGGTGTTGGCACCATGCAT
CGATCCCGCGAAATTAATACGACTCACTATAGGGAGACCACAACGGTTTCCCTCTAGAGATAGCTTAGCG
ATGTGAAAGAAGCTGGAGAAAACTTTCAAGAAAAAGTTTCTTCTTCAGACGATAAAGAGAAGTCAAAAAA
TAAGCGGAAAATAAAAGGCGTAAATCAGATTAAAAAAGCAACGGATATTAAAAGCTCTACTAAGATTAAA
AGTTCTAATGATATTAAATCATCTACAGATTTAAAAACAATGGGATCATAAGCGAAAGGAGAAATGAGAT
ATGTCTATTCAAAAAAGTACTAATAGTTCAAGTTTAGCAGAAGTCATTGACCGTATTTTAGATAAAGGAA
TTGTTATTGATGCTTTTGCAAGAGTTTCTGTTGTAGGAATTGAAATTTTAACGATTGAAGCGCGAGTGGT
TATTGCCAGTGTTGATACATGGTTACGCTATGCAGAAGCAGTAGGGCTTCTTCGTGACGACGTAGAAGAA
AACGGTCTTCCTGAACGTTCAAATTCAAGTGAAGGGCAGCCGCGTTTTAGTATTTAATATGAAGTGGTAT
GGAACCTTCCTTTTTTGAGGGTGGTTCCAGCTTTTAGATCTAACTATTGGAGGCTACTAAAAATGGAAAT
TAAAAAAATTATGCAAGCCGTGAACGACTTTTTCGGTGAACACGTAGCTCCTCCTCATAAAATTACCTCG
GTGGAAGCTACTGAAGATGAAGGTTGGAGAGTTATTGTTGAAGTCATTGAAGAACGAGAATATATGAAAA
AATACGCCAAAGATGAAATGCTCGGAACGTACGAGTGCTTTGTAAATAAAGAAAAAGAAGTCATTTCATT
CAAACGACTCGACGTCAGATATAGAAGCGCCATTGGCATTGAAGCATAAACGATAAGATGGAGGAGCTTG
AAAACATGAGTGAAACAAACGAAACAGGTATTTATATTTTTAGCGCCATTCAAACGGATAAAGACGAAGA
ATTTGGCGCCGTGGAAGTAGAAGGAACAAAAGCTGAAACATTTTTGATTCGCTACAAAGACGCGGCTATG
GTAGCAGCTGAAGTACCGATGAAAATTTATCATCCTAATCGCCAAAATTTATTAATGCATCAAAACGCAG
TAGCAGCGATTATGGACAAGAACGATACGGTTATTCCAATCAGCTTTGGGAATGTATTCAAATCAAAAGA
AGACGTAAAAGTTCTTTTGGAAAACCTTTATCCGCAGTTTGAAAAGCTGTTTCCAGCGATCAAAGGAAAA
ATTGAAGTCGGTTTAAAAGTAATTGGGAAAAAAGAATGGCTTGAGAAAAAAGTAAACGAAAATCCTGAAC
TTGAGAAAGTATCAGCATCCGTAAAAGGAAAATCAGAAGCAGCCGGTTATTATGAGCGTATTCAACTTGG
AGGAATGGCTCAAAAGATGTTTACTTCCCTGCAAAAAGAAGTCAAGACAGATGTGTTTTCTCCGCTTGAA
GAAGCAGCGGAAGCAGCAAAAGCAAATGAGCCAACGGGCGAAACGATGCTTTTAAACGCGTCTTTCTTAA
TTAACCGAGAAGATGAAGCGAAGTTTGATGAAAAAGTAAATGAAGCGCATGAAAACTGGAAAGACAAAGC
CGATTTTCATTACAGCGGTCCTTGGCCTGCTTATAATTTTGTGAACATTCGCCTAAAAGTAGAAGAGAAA
TAACGTGCTTCACAAATTAGTAACCGCACCCATTAACCTTGTAGTGAAAATCGGCGAAAAAGTACAGGAA
GAAGCTGATAAACAGCTATATGACCTTCCGACGATTCAGCAAAAGCTCATTCAGCTTCAAATGATGTTTG
AGCTTGGTGAAATTCCAGAAGAAGCGTTTCAAGAAAAAGAAGATGAATTGTTAATGAGGTACGAAATTGC
GAAACGCAGAGAAATTGAACAATGGGAAGAGCTAACACAAAAAAGAAATGAGGAATCCTAGATGGGAGAA
TTACTGTATTTATACGGTTTAATTCCAACAAAAGAAGCAGCAGCCATAGAGCCGTTTCCATCTTATAAGG
GGTTTGACGGAGAACATTCACTGTACCCAATTGCGTTTGATCAGGTGACGGCTGTAGTTTCTAAGCTGGA
TGCTGACACCTATTCAGAAAAAGTGATTCAAGAAAAAATGGAGCAGGATATGAGCTGGCTGCAGGAAAAA
GCATTTCATCATCACGAAACGGTAGCCGCTTTGTACGAAGAATTTACGATCATTCCATTAAAATTTTGCA
CCATTTATAAAGGTGAAGAAAGTCTGCAGGCAGCTATTGAGATTAACAAAGAAAAGATAGAGAATTCACT
GACGCTGCTTCAAGGAAATGAAGAGTGGAATGTGAAAATTTACTGTGATGATACAGAGCTTAAAAAAGGA
ATCAGCGAAACGAATGAAAGCGTGAAAGCGAAAAAACAAGAAATTAGTCACTTATCACCAGGAAGACAGT
TTTTTGAAAAGAAAAAAATAGATCAGCTGATTGAAAAAGAATTAGAGCTTCACAAAAACAAAGTGTGTGA
AGAGATACATGACAAGCTAAAAGAATTATCGCTTTATGACTCTGTTAAAAAGAATTGGAGCAAAGACGTA
ACTGGCGCAGCTGAACAGATGGCGTGGAACAGCGTGTTTCTTCTCCCGTCTCTGCAGATTACTAAGTTCG
TAAACGAAATAGAAGAGCTTCAGCAAAGGCTTGAAAATAAAGGCTGGAAGTTTGAAGTGACGGGACCATG
GCCGCCCTATCATTTCTCGAGCTTTGCGTAAAGTGAGGAATTAACATTATGTCTCTTAAACAATCCATGG
AGAATAAAGATATTGCTCTTATTGATATTTTAGATGTCATTTTAGATAAAGGAGTCGCCATTAAAGGAGA
CTTAATCATTTCCATAGCTGGCGTCGATTTAGTGTATTTGGATTTGCGGGTGCTTATTTCTTCGGTTGAA
ACGCTTGTGCAAGCAAAAGAAGGAAATCACAAACCAATCACTTCTGAACAATTTGATAAACAAAAGGAGG
AATTAATGGATGCAACCGGTCAGCCAAGCAAATGGACGAATCCACTTGGATCCTGATCAAGCTGAACAAG
GCTTAGCGCAGCTTGTGATGACAGTTATTGAGCTATTGAGGCAAATCGTTGAACGTCATGCCATGAGGCG
GGTGGAGGGTGGAACGTTGACGGACGAACAAATTGAAAACTTAGGAATTGCACTAATGAACTTAGAAGAA
AAAATGGACGAGTTGAAAGAGGTGTTCGGTCTGGATGCAGAAGATTTAAATATTGATCTTGGACCGCTAG
GCAGCCTGCTTTAAGCGGTCAGTAGGAGGAACAGTATGGCAGTCGAACATAATATGCAGTCAAGTACGAT
TGTAGATGTGCTCGAAAAGATTTTGGATAAAGGAGTCGTTATAGCGGGGGACATCACCGTAGGAATTGCA
GATGTCGAGCTATTAACGATAAAGATCCGCTTGATTGTGGCTTCGGTTGATAAGGCAAAAGAAATCGGCA
TGGACTGGTGGGAAAATGATCCGTATCTCAGTTCAAAAGGAGCCAATAACAAAGCGCTCGAAGAAGAAAA
TAAAATGCTGCATGAGCGGTTAAAAACGCTTGAAGAAAAAATAGAAACGAAACGTTAAAAACTGTACGCT
ACTTAAAGGAGGAAAGAAAGACATGAGTACAGGCCCTTCTTTTTCAACTAAAGACAATACGCTTGAATAC
TTTGTGAAAGCTTCTAATAAACACGGCTTTTCACTTGATATTTCATTAAATGTAAACGGCGCTGTGATTT
CCGGTACCATGATTTCAGCAAAAGAATACTTTGATTACTTAAGCGAAACGTTTGAAGAAGGCAGTGAAGT
GGCTCAGGCGCTAAGCGAACAATTCTCTTTAGCAAGCGAAGCGAGCGAATCAAACGGAGAAGCAGAAGCC
CATTTTATTCATTTGAAAAATACAAAGATTTACTGTGGAGACAGTAAATCTACTCCTTCTAAAGGCAAAA
TCTTTTGGAGAGGGAAAATAGCAGAAGTAGACGGGTTTTTCTTAGGAAAGATTTCTGATGCAAAATCAAC
GAGTAAAAAGAGTTCATAAAAAACGGCGGGGTGATTGCCCCGCCGTTTTTTAGTGATGTGATGAGATGTG
CAGCTTCTTTTTTCGATACATGAGCGGAGTCATCTTCATTTCTTTTCGAAACTGATTAATAAAATAGCTT
GTACTATTAAACCCTACTTGATAGGCGACTTCCGTCACATTTGCTTCTGCTTGCTGCAGTCCGGATTCGC
GAACGCGTCTCGAGAGATCCGGCTGCTAACAAAGCCCGAAAGGAAGCTGAGTTGGCTGCTGCCACCGCTG
AGCAATAACTAGCATAACCCCTTGGGGCCTCTAAACGGGTCTTGAGGGGTTTTTGCTGAAAGGAGGAACT
ATATCCGACTAGTAGCCCGCCTAATGAGCGGGCTTTTTTTTAATTCCCCTATTTGTTTATTTTTCTAAAT
ACATTCAAATATGTATCCGCTCATGAGACAATAACCCTGATAAATGCTTCAATAATATTGAAAAAGGAAG
AGTATGAGTATTCAACATTTCCGTGTCGCCCTTATTCCCTTTTTTGCGGCATTTTGCCTTCCTGTTTTTG
CTCACCCAGAAACGCTCGTGAAAGTAAAAGACGCAGAGGACCAATTGGGGGCACGAGTGGGATACATAGA
ACTGGACTTGAATAGCGGTAAAATCCTTGAGAGTTTTCGCCCTGAAGAGCGTTTTCCAATGATGAGCACT
TTCAAAGTTATGCTATGTGGAGCAGTATTATCCCGTGTAGATGCGGGGCAAGAGCAACTCGGACGACGAA
TACACTATTCGCAGAATGACTTGGTTGAATACTCCCCAGTGACAGAAAAGCACCTTACGGACGGAATGAC
GGTAAGAGAATTATGTAGTGCCGCCATAACGATGAGTGATAACACTGCGGCGAACTTACTTCTGACAACC
ATCGGTGGACCGAAGGAATTAACCGCTTTTTTGCACAATATGGGAGACCATGTAACTCGCCTTGACCGTT
GGGAACCAGAACTGAATGAAGCCATACCAAACGACGAGCGAGACACCACAATGCCTGCGGCAATGGCAAC
AACATTACGCAAACTATTAACTGGCGAACTACTTACTCTGGCTTCACGGCAACAATTAATAGACTGGCTT
GAAGCGGATAAAGTTGCAGGACCACTACTGCGTTCGGCACTTCCTGCTGGCTGGTTTATTGCTGATAAAT
CTGGGGCAGGAGAGCGTGGTTCACGGGGTATCATTGCCGCACTTGGACCAGATGGTAAGCCTTCCCGTAT
CGTAGTTATCTACACGACGGGTAGTCAGGCAACTATGGACGAACGAAATAGACAGATTGCTGAAATAGGG
GCTTCACTGATTAAGCATTGGTAAACCGATACAATTAAAGGCTCCTTTTGGAGCCTTTTTTTTTGGACGG
ACCGGTAGAAAAGATCAAAGGATCTTCTTGAGATCCTTTTTTTCTGCGCGTAATCTGCTGCTTGCAAACA
AAAAAACCACCGCTACCAGCGGTGGTTTGTTTGCCGGATCAAGAGCTACCAACTCTTTTTCCGAAGGTAA
CTGGCTTCAGCAGAGCGCAGATACCAAATACTGTCCTTCTAGTGTAGCCGTAGTTAGGCCACCACTTCAA
GAACTCTGTAGCACCGCCTACATACCTCGCTCTGCTAATCCTGTTACCAGTGGCTGCTGCCAGTGGCGAT
AAGTCGTGTCTTACCGGGTTGGACTCAAGACGATAGTTACCGGATAAGGCGCAGCGGTCGGGCTGAACGG
GGGGTTCGTGCACACAGCCCAGCTTGGAGCGAACGACCTACACCGAACTGAGATACCTACAGCGTGAGCT
ATGAGAAAGCGCCACGCTTCCCGAAGGGAGAAAGGCGGACAGGTATCCGGTAAGCGGCAGGGTCGGAACA
GGAGAGCGCACGAGGGAGCTTCCAGGGGGAAACGCCTGGTATCTTTATAGTCCTGTCGGGTTTCGCCACC
TCTGACTTGAGCGTCGATTTTTGTGATGCTCGTCAGGGGGGCGGAGCCTATGGAAA
